Addgene plasmid #44250: pwtCas9-bacteria
Purpose: aTc-inducible expression of wild-type Cas9 (S .pyogenes) for bacterial gene knockdown
Depositing lab: Stanley Qi. Depositing organization: University of California, San Francisco (UCSF). Publication: Repurposing CRISPR as an RNA-Guided Platform for Sequence-Specific Control of Gene Expression. Qi LS, Larson MH, Gilbert LA, Doudna JA, Weissman JS, Arkin AP, Lim WA. Cell. 2013 Feb 28;152(5):1173-83. doi: 10.1016/j.cell.2013.02.022. PubMed 23452860.
Backbone
  Vector backbone: pUC19
  Total vector size (bp): 6932
  Vector type: Bacterial Expression, CRISPR
Growth in bacteria
  Bacterial resistance: Ampicillin, 100 μg/mL
  Growth temperature: 37°C
  Growth strain: Top10
  Copy number: High Copy
Gene/Insert
  Gene/Insert name: wild-type Cas9
  Species: S .pyogenes
  Insert size (bp): 4107
  Promoter: pLtetO-1
  Cloning method: Restriction Enzyme; 5′ cloning site BglII (not destroyed); 3′ cloning site XhoI (not destroyed)
  Sequencing primers: 5′ agaaaagaattcaaaAGATCTaaagaggagaaaGGATCTATGGATAAGAAATACTCAATAGG; 3′ ggagatccttactcgagttaGTCACCTCCTAGCTGACTCAAATCAAT
Terms and licenses: Academic/Nonprofit Terms; Industry Terms: Not Available to Industry
Depositor comments: For more information on Qi Lab CRISPR Plasmids please refer to: http://www.addgene.org/crispr/qi/
How to cite: pwtCas9-bacteria was a gift from Stanley Qi (Addgene plasmid # 44250 ; http://n2t.net/addgene:44250 ; RRID:Addgene_44250)
