[The description below was written by a language model from this plasmid's Addgene catalogue record and pLannotate feature annotations shown in this document.]
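Description:
pwtCas9-bacteria is a 6.9 kb bacterial expression plasmid for anhydrotetracycline (aTc)-inducible production of wild-type, nuclease-active Cas9 from Streptococcus pyogenes. The catalogue lists pUC19 as the backbone. In line with this, the feature table shows a high-copy ColE1/pUC-type origin of replication and a β-lactamase (AmpR) gene under its own bla promoter, followed by a lambda t0 terminator, so the plasmid is maintained at high copy in E. coli under ampicillin selection.

The payload is the roughly 4.1 kb cas9 open reading frame, cloned between BglII and XhoI sites that remain intact. Transcription is stopped downstream by tandem rrnB T1 and T7Te terminators. The record names the promoter as pLtetO-1, whereas the automated annotation labels the region just upstream of cas9 as the overlapping tetR/tetA promoters. Both descriptions indicate a tet-operator-controlled promoter. A Tn10 TetR repressor gene is encoded divergently on the opposite strand, so the plasmid supplies its own regulator. TetR binds the tet operators and holds Cas9 expression off until aTc or a related tetracycline releases it. No epitope tags, localisation signals or guide RNA cassette are annotated, so a targeting sgRNA would presumably have to come from a separate construct.

The plasmid belongs to a CRISPR toolkit developed for RNA-guided, sequence-specific control of gene expression in bacteria, and its stated purpose is bacterial gene knockdown. Because it carries the catalytically active enzyme, it is likely to serve as the wild-type counterpart to nuclease-dead Cas9 constructs, although the record does not say so.
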