Features (pLannotate 1.2.2; 9 found; start..end, strand, type, name):
      7..630     -  CDS            TetR: tetracycline repressor TetR; tetR from transposon Tn10; TetR binds to the tetracycline operator tetO to inhibit transcription. This inhibition can be relieved by adding tetracycline or doxycycline.
    649..704     +  promoter       tetR/tetA promoters: tetR; overlapping promoters for bacterial tetR and tetA
    740..4843    +  CDS            cas9: CAS9_STRP1 - Also known as csn1 From Streptococcus pyogenes serotype M1.
   4870..4941    +  terminator     rrnB T1 terminator: transcription terminator T1 from the E. coli rrnB gene
   4957..4984    +  terminator     T7Te terminator: phage T7 early transcription terminator
   5151..5739    -  rep_origin     ori: high-copy-number ColE1/pMB1/pBR322/pUC origin of replication
   5827..5921    -  terminator     lambda t0 terminator: transcription terminator from phage lambda
   5951..6811    -  CDS            AmpR: β-lactamase; bla; confers resistance to ampicillin, carbenicillin, and related antibiotics
   6812..6916    -  promoter       AmpR promoter: bla
>Addgene plasmid #44250 | pwtCas9-bacteria | addgene full sequence | sequence record 442040 | Addgene NGS Result
GCATGCTTAAGACCCACTTTCACATTTAAGTTGTTTTTCTAATCCGCATATGATCAATTCAAGGCCGAAT
AAGAAGGCTGGCTCTGCACCTTGGTGATCAAATAATTCGATAGCTTGTCGTAATAATGGCGGCATACTAT
CAGTAGTAGGTGTTTCCCTTTCTTCTTTAGCGACTTGATGCTCTTGATCTTCCAATACGCAACCTAAAGT
AAAATGCCCCACAGCGCTGAGTGCATATAATGCATTCTCTAGTGAAAAACCTTGTTGGCATAAAAAGGCT
AATTGATTTTCGAGAGTTTCATACTGTTTTTCTGTAGGCCGTGTACCTAAATGTACTTTTGCTCCATCGC
GATGACTTAGTAAAGCACATCTAAAACTTTTAGCGTTATTACGTAAAAAATCTTGCCAGCTTTCCCCTTC
TAAAGGGCAAAAGTGAGTATGGTGCCTATCTAACATCTCAATGGCTAAGGCGTCGAGCAAAGCCCGCTTA
TTTTTTACATGCCAATACAATGTAGGCTGCTCTACACCTAGCTTCTGGGCGAGTTTACGGGTTGTTAAAC
CTTCGATTCCGACCTCATTAAGCAGCTCTAATGCGCTGTTAATCACTTTACTTTTATCTAATCTAGACAT
CATTAATTCCTAATTTTTGTTGACACTCTATCGTTGATAGAGTTATTTTACCACTCCCTATCAGTGATAG
AGAAAAGAATTCAAAAGATCTAAAGAGGAGAAAGGATCTATGGATAAGAAATACTCAATAGGCTTAGATA
TCGGCACAAATAGCGTCGGATGGGCGGTGATCACTGATGAATATAAGGTTCCGTCTAAAAAGTTCAAGGT
TCTGGGAAATACAGACCGCCACAGTATCAAAAAAAATCTTATAGGGGCTCTTTTATTTGACAGTGGAGAG
ACAGCGGAAGCGACTCGTCTCAAACGGACAGCTCGTAGAAGGTATACACGTCGGAAGAATCGTATTTGTT
ATCTACAGGAGATTTTTTCAAATGAGATGGCGAAAGTAGATGATAGTTTCTTTCATCGACTTGAAGAGTC
TTTTTTGGTGGAAGAAGACAAGAAGCATGAACGTCATCCTATTTTTGGAAATATAGTAGATGAAGTTGCT
TATCATGAGAAATATCCAACTATCTATCATCTGCGAAAAAAATTGGTAGATTCTACTGATAAAGCGGATT
TGCGCTTAATCTATTTGGCCTTAGCGCATATGATTAAGTTTCGTGGTCATTTTTTGATTGAGGGAGATTT
AAATCCTGATAATAGTGATGTGGACAAACTATTTATCCAGTTGGTACAAACCTACAATCAATTATTTGAA
GAAAACCCTATTAACGCAAGTGGAGTAGATGCTAAAGCGATTCTTTCTGCACGATTGAGTAAATCAAGAC
GATTAGAAAATCTCATTGCTCAGCTCCCCGGTGAGAAGAAAAATGGCTTATTTGGGAATCTCATTGCTTT
GTCATTGGGTTTGACCCCTAATTTTAAATCAAATTTTGATTTGGCAGAAGATGCTAAATTACAGCTTTCA
AAAGATACTTACGATGATGATTTAGATAATTTATTGGCGCAAATTGGAGATCAATATGCTGATTTGTTTT
TGGCAGCTAAGAATTTATCAGATGCTATTTTACTTTCAGATATCCTAAGAGTAAATACTGAAATAACTAA
GGCTCCCCTATCAGCTTCAATGATTAAACGCTACGATGAACATCATCAAGACTTGACTCTTTTAAAAGCT
TTAGTTCGACAACAACTTCCAGAAAAGTATAAAGAAATCTTTTTTGATCAATCAAAAAACGGATATGCAG
GTTATATTGATGGGGGAGCTAGCCAAGAAGAATTTTATAAATTTATCAAACCAATTTTAGAAAAAATGGA
TGGTACTGAGGAATTATTGGTGAAACTAAATCGTGAAGATTTGCTGCGCAAGCAACGGACCTTTGACAAC
GGCTCTATTCCCCATCAAATTCACTTGGGTGAGCTGCATGCTATTTTGAGAAGACAAGAAGACTTTTATC
CATTTTTAAAAGACAATCGTGAGAAGATTGAAAAAATCTTGACTTTTCGAATTCCTTATTATGTTGGTCC
ATTGGCGCGTGGCAATAGTCGTTTTGCATGGATGACTCGGAAGTCTGAAGAAACAATTACCCCATGGAAT
TTTGAAGAAGTTGTCGATAAAGGTGCTTCAGCTCAATCATTTATTGAACGCATGACAAACTTTGATAAAA
ATCTTCCAAATGAAAAAGTACTACCAAAACATAGTTTGCTTTATGAGTATTTTACGGTTTATAACGAATT
GACAAAGGTCAAATATGTTACTGAAGGAATGCGAAAACCAGCATTTCTTTCAGGTGAACAGAAGAAAGCC
ATTGTTGATTTACTCTTCAAAACAAATCGAAAAGTAACCGTTAAGCAATTAAAAGAAGATTATTTCAAAA
AAATAGAATGTTTTGATAGTGTTGAAATTTCAGGAGTTGAAGATAGATTTAATGCTTCATTAGGTACCTA
CCATGATTTGCTAAAAATTATTAAAGATAAAGATTTTTTGGATAATGAAGAAAATGAAGATATCTTAGAG
GATATTGTTTTAACATTGACCTTATTTGAAGATAGGGAGATGATTGAGGAAAGACTTAAAACATATGCTC
ACCTCTTTGATGATAAGGTGATGAAACAGCTTAAACGTCGCCGTTATACTGGTTGGGGACGTTTGTCTCG
AAAATTGATTAATGGTATTAGGGATAAGCAATCTGGCAAAACAATATTAGATTTTTTGAAATCAGATGGT
TTTGCCAATCGCAATTTTATGCAGCTGATCCATGATGATAGTTTGACATTTAAAGAAGACATTCAAAAAG
CACAAGTGTCTGGACAAGGCGATAGTTTACATGAACATATTGCAAATTTAGCTGGTAGCCCTGCTATTAA
AAAAGGTATTTTACAGACTGTAAAAGTTGTTGATGAATTGGTCAAAGTAATGGGGCGGCATAAGCCAGAA
AATATCGTTATTGAAATGGCACGTGAAAATCAGACAACTCAAAAGGGCCAGAAAAATTCGCGAGAGCGTA
TGAAACGAATCGAAGAAGGTATCAAAGAATTAGGAAGTCAGATTCTTAAAGAGCATCCTGTTGAAAATAC
TCAATTGCAAAATGAAAAGCTCTATCTCTATTATCTCCAAAATGGAAGAGACATGTATGTGGACCAAGAA
TTAGATATTAATCGTTTAAGTGATTATGATGTCGATCACATTGTTCCACAAAGTTTCCTTAAAGACGATT
CAATAGACAATAAGGTCTTAACGCGTTCTGATAAAAATCGTGGTAAATCGGATAACGTTCCAAGTGAAGA
AGTAGTCAAAAAGATGAAAAACTATTGGAGACAACTTCTAAACGCCAAGTTAATCACTCAACGTAAGTTT
GATAATTTAACGAAAGCTGAACGTGGAGGTTTGAGTGAACTTGATAAAGCTGGTTTTATCAAACGCCAAT
TGGTTGAAACTCGCCAAATCACTAAGCATGTGGCACAAATTTTGGATAGTCGCATGAATACTAAATACGA
TGAAAATGATAAACTTATTCGAGAGGTTAAAGTGATTACCTTAAAATCTAAATTAGTTTCTGACTTCCGA
AAAGATTTCCAATTCTATAAAGTACGTGAGATTAACAATTACCATCATGCCCATGATGCGTATCTAAATG
CCGTCGTTGGAACTGCTTTGATTAAGAAATATCCAAAACTTGAATCGGAGTTTGTCTATGGTGATTATAA
AGTTTATGATGTTCGTAAAATGATTGCTAAGTCTGAGCAAGAAATAGGCAAAGCAACCGCAAAATATTTC
TTTTACTCTAATATCATGAACTTCTTCAAAACAGAAATTACACTTGCAAATGGAGAGATTCGCAAACGCC
CTCTAATCGAAACTAATGGGGAAACTGGAGAAATTGTCTGGGATAAAGGGCGAGATTTTGCCACAGTGCG
CAAAGTATTGTCCATGCCCCAAGTCAATATTGTCAAGAAAACAGAAGTACAGACAGGCGGATTCTCCAAG
GAGTCAATTTTACCAAAAAGAAATTCGGACAAGCTTATTGCTCGTAAAAAAGACTGGGATCCAAAAAAAT
ATGGTGGTTTTGATAGTCCAACGGTAGCTTATTCAGTCCTAGTGGTTGCTAAGGTGGAAAAAGGGAAATC
GAAGAAGTTAAAATCCGTTAAAGAGTTACTAGGGATCACAATTATGGAAAGAAGTTCCTTTGAAAAAAAT
CCGATTGACTTTTTAGAAGCTAAAGGATATAAGGAAGTTAAAAAAGACTTAATCATTAAACTACCTAAAT
ATAGTCTTTTTGAGTTAGAAAACGGTCGTAAACGGATGCTGGCTAGTGCCGGAGAATTACAAAAAGGAAA
TGAGCTGGCTCTGCCAAGCAAATATGTGAATTTTTTATATTTAGCTAGTCATTATGAAAAGTTGAAGGGT
AGTCCAGAAGATAACGAACAAAAACAATTGTTTGTGGAGCAGCATAAGCATTATTTAGATGAGATTATTG
AGCAAATCAGTGAATTTTCTAAGCGTGTTATTTTAGCAGATGCCAATTTAGATAAAGTTCTTAGTGCATA
TAACAAACATAGAGACAAACCAATACGTGAACAAGCAGAAAATATTATTCATTTATTTACGTTGACGAAT
CTTGGAGCTCCCGCTGCTTTTAAATATTTTGATACAACAATTGATCGTAAACGATATACGTCTACAAAAG
AAGTTTTAGATGCCACTCTTATCCATCAATCCATCACTGGTCTTTATGAAACACGCATTGATTTGAGTCA
GCTAGGAGGTGACTAACTCGAGTAAGGATCTCCAGGCATCAAATAAAACGAAAGGCTCAGTCGAAAGACT
GGGCCTTTCGTTTTATCTGTTGTTTGTCGGTGAACGCTCTCTACTAGAGTCACACTGGCTCACCTTCGGG
TGGGCCTTTCTGCGTTTATACCTAGGGAGACGTCGGCGTTCGGCTGCGGCGAGCGGTATCAGCTCACTCA
AAGGCGGTAATACGGTTATCCACAGAATCAGGGGATAACGCAGGAAAGAACATGTGAGCAAAAGGCCAGC
AAAAGGCCAGGAACCGTAAAAAGGCCGCGTTGCTGGCGTTTTTCCATAGGCTCCGCCCCCCTGACGAGCA
TCACAAAAATCGACGCTCAAGTCAGAGGTGGCGAAACCCGACAGGACTATAAAGATACCAGGCGTTTCCC
CCTGGAAGCTCCCTCGTGCGCTCTCCTGTTCCGACCCTGCCGCTTACCGGATACCTGTCCGCCTTTCTCC
CTTCGGGAAGCGTGGCGCTTTCTCATAGCTCACGCTGTAGGTATCTCAGTTCGGTGTAGGTCGTTCGCTC
CAAGCTGGGCTGTGTGCACGAACCCCCCGTTCAGCCCGACCGCTGCGCCTTATCCGGTAACTATCGTCTT
GAGTCCAACCCGGTAAGACACGACTTATCGCCACTGGCAGCAGCCACTGGTAACAGGATTAGCAGAGCGA
GGTATGTAGGCGGTGCTACAGAGTTCTTGAAGTGGTGGCCTAACTACGGCTACACTAGAAGGACAGTATT
TGGTATCTGCGCTCTGCTGAAGCCAGTTACCTTCGGAAAAAGAGTTGGTAGCTCTTGATCCGGCAAACAA
ACCACCGCTGGTAGCGGTGGTTTTTTTGTTTGCAAGCAGCAGATTACGCGCAGAAAAAAAGGATCTCAAG
AAGATCCTTTGATCTTTTCTACGGGGTCTGACGCTCAGTGGAACGAAAACTCACGTTAAGGGATTTTGGT
CATGACTAGTGCTTGGATTCTCACCAATAAAAAACGCCCGGCGGCAACCGAGCGTTCTGAACAAATCCAG
ATGGAGTTCTGAGGTCATTACTGGATCTATCAACAGGAGTCCAAGCGAGCTCGTAAACTTGGTCTGACAG
TTACCAATGCTTAATCAGTGAGGCACCTATCTCAGCGATCTGTCTATTTCGTTCATCCATAGTTGCCTGA
CTCCCCGTCGTGTAGATAACTACGATACGGGAGGGCTTACCATCTGGCCCCAGTGCTGCAATGATACCGC
GAGACCCACGCTCACCGGCTCCAGATTTATCAGCAATAAACCAGCCAGCCGGAAGGGCCGAGCGCAGAAG
TGGTCCTGCAACTTTATCCGCCTCCATCCAGTCTATTAATTGTTGCCGGGAAGCTAGAGTAAGTAGTTCG
CCAGTTAATAGTTTGCGCAACGTTGTTGCCATTGCTACAGGCATCGTGGTGTCACGCTCGTCGTTTGGTA
TGGCTTCATTCAGCTCCGGTTCCCAACGATCAAGGCGAGTTACATGATCCCCCATGTTGTGCAAAAAAGC
GGTTAGCTCCTTCGGTCCTCCGATCGTTGTCAGAAGTAAGTTGGCCGCAGTGTTATCACTCATGGTTATG
GCAGCACTGCATAATTCTCTTACTGTCATGCCATCCGTAAGATGCTTTTCTGTGACTGGTGAGTACTCAA
CCAAGTCATTCTGAGAATAGTGTATGCGGCGACCGAGTTGCTCTTGCCCGGCGTCAATACGGGATAATAC
CGCGCCACATAGCAGAACTTTAAAAGTGCTCATCATTGGAAAACGTTCTTCGGGGCGAAAACTCTCAAGG
ATCTTACCGCTGTTGAGATCCAGTTCGATGTAACCCACTCGTGCACCCAACTGATCTTCAGCATCTTTTA
CTTTCACCAGCGTTTCTGGGTGAGCAAAAACAGGAAGGCAAAATGCCGCAAAAAAGGGAATAAGGGCGAC
ACGGAAATGTTGAATACTCATACTCTTCCTTTTTCAATATTATTGAAGCATTTATCAGGGTTATTGTCTC
ATGAGCGGATACATATTTGAATGTATTTAGAAAAATAAACAAATAGGGGTTCCGCGCACATTTCCCCGAA
AA
