>Addgene plasmid #44250 | pwtCas9-bacteria | addgene partial sequence | sequence record 84875 | Tet-R 5'-GGCGAGTTTACGGGTTGTTA-3'
AGCAGCTCTAATGCGCTGTTAATCACTTTACTTTTATCTAATCTAGACATCATTAATTCCTAATTTTTGT
TGACACTCTATCGTTGATAGAGTTATTTTACCACTCCCTATCAGTGATAGAGAAAAGAATTCAAAAGATC
TAAAGAGGAGAAAGGATCTATGGATAAGAAATACTCAATAGGCTTAGATATCGGCACAAATAGCGTCGGA
TGGGCGGTGATCACTGATGAATATAAGGTTCCGTCTAAAAAGTTCAAGGTTCTGGGAAATACAGACCGCC
ACAGTATCAAAAAAAATCTTATAGGGGCTCTTTTATTTGACAGTGGAGAGACAGCGGAAGCGACTCGTCT
CAAACGGACAGCTCGTAGAAGGTATACACGTCGGAAGAATCGTATTTGTTATCTACAGGAGATTTTTTCA
AATGAGATGGCGAAAGTAGATGATAGTTTCTTTCATCGACTTGAAGAGTCTTTTTTGGTGGAAGAAGACA
AGAAGCATGAACGTCATCCTATTTTTGGAAATATAGTAGATGAAGTTGCTTATCATGAGAAATATCCAAC
TATCTATCATCTGCGAAAAAAATTGGTAGATTCTACTGATAAAGCGGATTTGCGCTTAATCTATTTGGCC
TTAGCGCATATGATTAAGTTTCGTGGTCATTTTTTGATTGAGGGAGATTTAAATCCTGATAATAGTGATG
TGGACAAACTATTTATCCAGTTGGTACAAACCTACAATCAATTATTTGAAGAAAACCCTATTAACGCAAG
TGGAGTAGATGCTAAAGCGATTCTTTCTGCACGATTGAGTAAATCAAGACGATTAGAAAATCTCATTGCT
CAGCTCCCCGGTGAGAAGAAAAATGGCTTATTTGGGAATCTCATTGCTTTGTCATTGGGTTTG
