>Addgene plasmid #44250 | pwtCas9-bacteria | addgene partial sequence | sequence record 84876 | ColE1-Rev 5'-CCCGAAGGTGAGCCAGTGTGACTCTAG-3'
AACGAAAGGCCCAGTCTTTCGACTGAGCCTTTCGTTTTATTTGATGCCTGGAGATCCTTACTCGAGTTAG
TCACCTCCTAGCTGACTCAAATCAATGCGTGTTTCATAAAGACCAGTGATGGATTGATGGATAAGAGTGG
CATCTAAAACTTCTTTTGTAGACGTATATCGTTTACGATCAATTGTTGTATCAAAATATTTAAAAGCAGC
GGGAGCTCCAAGATTCGTCAACGTAAATAAATGAATAATATTTTCTGCTTGTTCACGTATTGGTTTGTCT
CTATGTTTGTTATATGCACTAAGAACTTTATCTAAATTGGCATCTGCTAAAATAACACGCTTAGAAAATT
CACTGATTTGCTCAATAATCTCATCTAAATAATGCTTATGCTGCTCCACAAACAATTGTTTTTGTTCGTT
ATCTTCTGGACTACCCTTCAACTTTTCATAATGACTAGCTAAATATAAAAAATTCACATATTTGCTTGGC
AGAGCCAGCTCATTTCCTTTTTGTAATTCTCCGGCACTAGCCAGCATCCGTTTACGACCGTTTTCTAACT
CAAAAAGACTATATTTAGGTAGTTTAATGATTAAGTCTTTTTTAACTTCCTTATATCCTTTAGCTTCTAA
AAAGTCAATCGGATTTTTTTCAAAGGAACTTCTTTCCATAATTGTGATCCCTAGTAACTCTTTAACGGAT
TTTAACTTCTTCGATTTCCCTTTTTCCACCTTAGCAACCACTA
