>Addgene plasmid #44250 | pwtCas9-bacteria | addgene partial sequence | sequence record 84877 | dCas9-R1 5'-TTTCAACCAATTGGCGTTTG-3'
CCTCCACGTTCAGCTTTCGTTAAATTATCAAACTTACGTTGAGTGATTAACTTGGCGTTTAGAAGTTGTC
TCCAATAGTTTTTCATCTTTTTGACTACTTCTTCACTTGGAACGTTATCCGATTTACCACGATTTTTATC
AGAACGCGTTAAGACCTTATTGTCTATTGAATCGTCTTTAAGGAAACTTTGTGGAACAATGTGATCGACA
TCATAATCACTTAAACGATTAATATCTAATTCTTGGTCCACATACATGTCTCTTCCATTTTGGAGATAAT
AGAGATAGAGCTTTTCATTTTGCAATTGAGTATTTTCAACAGGATGCTCTTTAAGAATCTGACTTCCTAA
TTCTTTGATACCTTCTTCGATTCGTTTCATACGCTCTCGCGAATTTTTCTGGCCCTTTTGAGTTGTCTGA
TTTTCACGTGCCATTTCAATAACGATATTTTCTGGCTTATGCCGCCCCATTACTTTGACCAATTCATCAA
CAACTTTTACAGTCTGTAAAATACCTTTTTTAATAGCAGGGCTACCAGCTAAATTTGCAATATGTTCATG
TAAACTATCGCCTTGTCCAGACACTTGTGCTTTTTGAATGTCTTCTTTAAATGTCAAACTATCATCATGG
ATCAGCTGCATAAAATTGCGATTGGCAAAACCATCTGATTTCAAAAAATCTAATATTGTTTTGCCAGATT
GCTTATCCCTAATACCATTAATCAATTTTCGAGACAAACGTCCCCAACCAGTATAACGGCGACGTTTAAG
CTGTTTCATCACCTTATCATCAAAGAGGTGAGCATATGTTTTAAGTCTTTCCTCAATCATCTCCCTATCT
TCAAAT
