>Addgene plasmid #44250 | pwtCas9-bacteria | addgene partial sequence | sequence record 137997 | Tet-R 5'-GGCGAGTTTACGGGTTGTTA-3'
ATCACTTTACTTTTATCTAATCTAGACATCATTAATTCCTAATTTTTGTTGACACTCTATCGTTGATAGA
GTTATTTTACCACTCCCTATCAGTGATAGAGAAAAGAATTCAAAAGATCTAAAGAGGAGAAAGGATCTAT
GGATAAGAAATACTCAATAGGCTTAGATATCGGCACAAATAGCGTCGGATGGGCGGTGATCACTGATGAA
TATAAGGTTCCGTCTAAAAAGTTCAAGGTTCTGGGAAATACAGACCGCCACAGTATCAAAAAAAATCTTA
TAGGGGCTCTTTTATTTGACAGTGGAGAGACAGCGGAAGCGACTCGTCTCAAACGGACAGCTCGTAGAAG
GTATACACGTCGGAAGAATCGTATTTGTTATCTACAGGAGATTTTTTCAAATGAGATGGCGAAAGTAGAT
GATAGTTTCTTTCATCGACTTGAAGAGTCTTTTTTGGTGGAAGAAGACAAGAAGCATGAACGTCATCCTA
TTTTTGGAAATATAGTAGATGAAGTTGCTTATCATGAGAAATATCCAACTATCTATCATCTGCGAAAAAA
ATTGGTAGATTCTACTGATAAAGCGGATTTGCGCTTAATCTATTTGGCCTTAGCGCATATGATTAAGTTT
CGTGGTCATTTTTT
