>Addgene plasmid #44250 | pwtCas9-bacteria | addgene partial sequence | sequence record 137998 | ColE1-Rev 5'-CCCGAAGGTGAGCCAGTGTGACTCTAG-3'
ACAGATAAAACGAAAGGCCCAGTCTTTCGACTGAGCCTTTCGTTTTATTTGATGCCTGGAGATCCTTACT
CGAGTTAGTCACCTCCTAGCTGACTCAAATCAATGCGTGTTTCATAAAGACCAGTGATGGATTGATGGAT
AAGAGTGGCATCTAAAACTTCTTTTGTAGACGTATATCGTTTACGATCAATTGTTGTATCAAAATATTTA
AAAGCAGCGGGAGCTCCAAGATTCGTCAACGTAAATAAATGAATAATATTTTCTGCTTGTTCACGTATTG
GTTTGTCTCTATGTTTGTTATATGCACTAAGAACTTTATCTAAATTGGCATCTGCTAAAATAACACGCTT
AGAAAATTCACTGATTTGCTCAATAATCTCATCTAAATAATGCTTATGCTGCTCCACAAACAATTGTTTT
TGTTCGTTATCTTCTGGACTACCCTTCAACTTTTCATAATGACTAGCTAAATATAAAAAATTCACATATT
TGCTTGGCAGAGCCAGCTCATTTCCTTTTTGTAATTCTCCGGCACTAGCCAGCATCCGTTTACGACCGTT
TTCTAACTCAAAAAGACTATATTTAGGTAGTTTAATGATTAAGTCTTTTTTAACTTCCTTATATCCTTTA
GCTTCTAAAAAGTCAATCGGATTTTTTTCAAAGGAACTTCTTTCCATAATTGTGATCCCTAGTAACTCTT
TAACGGATTTTAACTTCTTCGATTTCCCTTTTTCCACCTTAGCAACCACTAGGACTGAATAAGCTACCGT
TGGACTATCAAAACCACCATATTTTTTTTGG
